Addgene plasmid #23918: pDONR223-BTK
Depositing lab: William Hahn & David Root. Depositing organization: Dana-Farber Cancer Institute. Publication: COT drives resistance to RAF inhibition through MAP kinase pathway reactivation. Johannessen CM, Boehm JS, Kim SY, Thomas SR, Wardwell L, Johnson LA, Emery CM, Stransky N, Cogdill AP, Barretina J, Caponigro G, Hieronymus H, Murray RR, Salehi-Ashtiani K, Hill DE, Vidal M, Zhao JJ, Yang X, Alkan O, Kim S, Harris JL, Wilson CJ, Myer VE, Finan PM, Root DE, Roberts TM, Golub T, Flaherty KT, Dummer R, Weber BL, Sellers WR, Schlegel R, Wargo JA, Hahn WC, Garraway LA. Nature. 2010 Dec 16;468(7326):968-72. doi: 10.1038/nature09627 PubMed 21107320.
Backbone
  Vector backbone: pDONR223
  Backbone manufacturer: Invitrogen
  Backbone size w/o insert (bp): 5005
  Vector type: Gateway Donor vector
Growth in bacteria
  Bacterial resistance: Spectinomycin, 50 μg/mL
  Growth temperature: 37°C
  Growth strain: DH5alpha
  Copy number: High Copy
Gene/Insert
  Gene/Insert name: BTK (alt name: Bruton agammaglobulinemia tyrosine kinase)
  Species: H. sapiens (human)
  Insert size (bp): 1980
  Entrez Gene: BTK (a.k.a. AGMX1, AT, ATK, BPK, IGHD3, IMD1, PSCTK1, XLA)
  Cloning method: Gateway Cloning
  Sequencing primers: 5′ M13pUC-fwd; 3′ M13rev
Terms and licenses: Academic/Nonprofit Terms; Industry Terms: Not Available to Industry
Depositor comments: The ORF has no Stop codon. This design enables easy recombination into a destination vector to add an epitope tag of choice and Stop codon to the ORF. Do NOT use this plasmid directly for transfections. A set of 4 custom lentiviral vectors is available ( pLX301 (http://www.addgene.org/25895/) , pLX302 (http://www.addgene.org/25896/) , pLX303 (http://www.addgene.org/25897/) , pLX304 (http://www.addgene.org/25890/) ) to be used to express these ORFs in mammalian cells. These plasmids are not included in the kit and must be ordered separately.
How to cite: pDONR223-BTK was a gift from William Hahn & David Root (Addgene plasmid # 23918 ; http://n2t.net/addgene:23918 ; RRID:Addgene_23918)
