[The description below was written by a language model from this plasmid's Addgene catalogue record.]
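Description:
pDONR223-BTK is a Gateway entry-type clone built in the Invitrogen pDONR223 donor backbone (about 5 kb without insert). It carries the human BTK open reading frame, which encodes Bruton agammaglobulinemia tyrosine kinase, as an insert of roughly 2 kb. The plasmid is maintained at high copy in standard E. coli cloning strains and is selected with spectinomycin. The record does not list the origin of replication or any individual backbone features. The insert was introduced by Gateway recombination, so it should be flanked by the attachment sites that allow transfer into compatible destination vectors, although these sites are not itemised in the record. M13 forward and reverse primer sites on either side of the insert are used for sequence verification.

The ORF was deliberately cloned without a stop codon. After recombination into a destination vector, the coding sequence can therefore read through into a C-terminal epitope tag and a stop codon supplied by that vector. The record does not describe any promoter driving BTK, and the depositors state that the plasmid should not be transfected directly. It is intended as a shuttle source of the ORF rather than as an expression construct. The depositors point to a companion set of four lentiviral destination vectors from the pLX series, supplied separately from the kit, for expressing such ORFs in mammalian cells. The associated publication, on resistance to RAF inhibition through MAP kinase pathway reactivation, suggests that this clone belongs to a kit of kinase ORFs assembled for systematic gain-of-function expression studies.
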