>Addgene plasmid #23918 | pDONR223-BTK | depositor partial sequence | sequence record 11233 | Author sequence
ATGGCCGCAGTGATTCTGGAGAGCATCTTTCTGAAGCGATCCCAACAGAAAAAGAAAACATCACCTCTAA
ACTTCAAGAAGCGCCTGTTTCTCTTGACCGTGCACAAACTCTCCTACTATGAGTATGACTTTGAACGTGG
GAGAAGAGGCAGTAAGAAGGGTTCAATAGATGTTGAGAAGATCACTTGTGTTGAAACAGTGGTTCCTGAA
AAAAATCCTCCTCCAGAAAGACAGATTCCGAGAAGAGGTGAAGAGTCCAGTGAAATGGAGCAAATTTCAA
TCATTGAAAGGTTCCCTTATCCCTTCCAGGTTGTATATGATGAAGGGCCTCTCTACGTCTTCTCCCCAAC
TGAAGAACTAAGGAAGCGGTGGATTCACCAGCTCAAAAACGTAATCCGGTACAACAGTGATCTGGTTCAG
AAATATCACCCTTGCTTCTGGATCGATGGGCAGTATCTCTGCTGCTCTCAGACAGCCAAAAATGCTATGG
GCTGCCAAATTTTGGAGAACAGGAATGGAAGCTTAAAACCTGGGAGTTCTCACCGGAAGACAAAAAAGCC
TCTTCCCCCAACGCCTGAGGAGGACCAGATCTTGAAAAAGCCACTACCGCCTGAGCCAGCAGCAGCACCA
GTCTCCACAAGTGAGCTGAAAAAGGTTGTGGCCCTTTATGATTACATGCCAATGAATGCAAATGATCTAC
AGCTGCGGAAGGGTGATGAATATTTTATCTTGGAGGAAAGCAACTTACCATGGTGGAGAGCACGAGATAA
AAATGGGCAGGAAGGCTACATTCCTAGTAACTATGTCACTGAAGCAGAAGACTCCATAGAAATGTATGAG
TGGTATTCCAAACACATGACTCGGAGTCAGGCTGAGCAACTGCTAAAGCAAGAGGGGAAAGAAGGAGGTT
TCATTGTCAGAGACTCCAGCAAAGCTGGCAAATATACAGTGTCTGTGTTTGCTAAATCCACAGGGGACCC
TCAAGGGGTGATACGTCATTATGTTGTGTGTTCCACACCTCAGAGCCAGTATTACCTGGCTGAGAAGCAC
CTTTTCAGCACCATCCCTGAGCTCATTAACTACCATCAGCACAACTCTGCAGGACTCATATCCAGGCTCA
AATATCCAGTGTCTCAACAAAACAAGAATGCACCTTCCACTGCAGGCCTGGGATACGGATCATGGGAAAT
TGATCCAAAGGACCTGACCTTCTTGAAGGAGCTGGGGACTGGACAATTTGGGGTAGTGAAGTATGGGAAA
TGGAGAGGCCAGTACGACGTGGCCATCAAGATGATCAAAGAAGGCTCCATGTCTGAAGATGAATTCATTG
AAGAAGCCAAAGTCATGATGAATCTTTCCCATGAGAAGCTGGTGCAGTTGTATGGCGTCTGCACCAAGCA
GCGCCCCATCTTCATCATCACTGAGTACATGGCCAATGGCTGCCTCCTGAACTACCTGAGGGAGATGCGC
CACCGCTTCCAGACTCAGCAGCTGCTAGAGATGTGCAAGGATGTCTGTGAAGCCATGGAATACCTGGAGT
CAAAGCAGTTCCTTCACCGAGACCTGGCAGCTCGAAACTGTTTGGTAAACGATCAAGGAGTTGTTAAAGT
ATCTGATTTCGGCCTGTCCAGGTATGTCCTGGATGATGAATACACAAGCTCAGTAGGCTCCAAATTTCCA
GTCCGGTGGTCCCCACCGGAAGTCCTGATGTATAGCAAGTTCAGCAGCAAATCTGACATTTGGGCTTTTG
GGGTTTTGATGTGGGAAATTTACTCCCTGGGGAAGATGCCATATGAGAGATTTACTAACAGTGAGACTGC
TGAACACATTGCCCAAGGCCTACGTCTCTACAGGCCTCATCTGGCTTCAGAGAAGGTATATACCATCATG
TACAGTTGCTGGCATGAGAAAGCAGATGAGCGTCCCACTTTCAAAATTCTTCTGAGCAATATTCTAGATG
TCATGGATGAAGAATCC
