>Addgene plasmid #23918 | pDONR223-BTK | addgene partial sequence | sequence record 29751 | 23918 with M13pUC-fwd
CTCGGGCCCAATAATGATTTTATTTTGACTGATAGTGACCTGTTCGTTGCAACAAATTGATGAGCAATGC
TTTTTTATAATGCCAACTTTGTACAAAAAAGTTGGCACCATGGCCGCAGTGATTCTGGAGAGCATCTTTC
TGAAGCGATCCCAACAGAAAAAGAAAACATCACCTCTAAACTTCAAGAAGCGCCTGTTTCTCTTGACCGT
GCACAAACTCTCCTACTATGAGTATGACTTTGAACGTGGGAGAAGAGGCAGTAAGAAGGGTTCAATAGAT
GTTGAGAAGATCACTTGTGTTGAAACAGTGGTTCCTGAAAAAAATCCTCCTCCAGAAAGACAGATTCCGA
GAAGAGGTGAAGAGTCCAGTGAAATGGAGCAAATTTCAATCATTGAAAGGTTCCCTTATCCCTTCCAGGT
TGTATATGATGAAGGGCCTCTCTACGTCTTCTCCCCAACTGAAGAACTAAGGAAGCGGTGGATTCACCAG
CTCAAAAACGTAATCCGGTACAACAGTGATCTGGTTCAGAAATATCACCCTTGCTTC
